Addgene plasmid #83733: MSCV-6NBC-GFP-PGK-Puro-Barcode56
Purpose: individual 6N barcode to make barcoded cell line variants
Depositing lab: Monte Winslow. Depositing organization: Stanford University. Publication: An in vivo multiplexed small-molecule screening platform. Gruner BM, Schulze CJ, Yang D, Ogasawara D, Dix MM, Rogers ZN, Chuang CH, McFarland CD, Chiou SH, Brown JM, Cravatt BF, Bogyo M, Winslow MM. Nat Methods. 2016 Sep 12. doi: 10.1038/nmeth.3992. PubMed 27617390.
Backbone
  Vector backbone: MSCV
  Vector type: Retroviral
  Selectable markers: Puromycin
Growth in bacteria
  Bacterial resistance: Ampicillin, 100 μg/mL
  Growth temperature: 37°C
  Growth strain: DH5alpha
  Copy number: High Copy
Gene/Insert
  Gene/Insert name: Barcode56
  Species: Synthetic
  Cloning method: Restriction Enzyme; 5′ cloning site BglII (destroyed during cloning); 3′ cloning site EcoRI (not destroyed)
  Sequencing primers: 5′ CCCTTGAACCTCCTCGTTCGACC
Terms and licenses: Academic/Nonprofit Terms; Industry Terms: Not Available to Industry
How to cite: MSCV-6NBC-GFP-PGK-Puro-Barcode56 was a gift from Monte Winslow (Addgene plasmid # 83733 ; http://n2t.net/addgene:83733 ; RRID:Addgene_83733)
