[The description below was written by a language model from this plasmid's Addgene catalogue record and pLannotate feature annotations shown in this document.]
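Description:
MSCV-6NBC-GFP-PGK-Puro-Barcode56 is a gammaretroviral transfer plasmid built on the murine stem cell virus (MSCV) backbone, carrying one defined member of a set of synthetic six-nucleotide ("6N") barcodes. It is propagated in E. coli as a high-copy plasmid through a ColE1/pUC-type origin and selected with ampicillin via the β-lactamase gene. The bacterial portion also contains non-functional remnants of earlier cloning vectors (fragments of lacI, lacZα, rop, bom, the tetracycline resistance gene and a short env piece) that play no evident role in the construct.

The proviral region is bounded by MESV-derived 5′ and 3′ long terminal repeats. Downstream of the 5′ LTR lie the Ψ packaging signal and a truncated, start-codon-less MMLV gag segment, which together promote efficient encapsidation of the genomic RNA when the plasmid is introduced into a packaging cell line supplying gag-pol and env in trans. EGFP follows directly and, with no internal promoter annotated upstream of it, is presumably expressed from the LTR-driven transcript. A separate mouse PGK promoter drives puromycin N-acetyltransferase, so transduced mammalian cells can be both selected with puromycin and tracked by green fluorescence. The barcode itself is too short to be annotated in the feature table. The record states only that it was inserted between a BglII site, destroyed in cloning, and a retained EcoRI site, so its exact position relative to EGFP is not specified.

After integration, the barcode becomes a heritable DNA tag. The stated purpose is to generate individually barcoded cell line variants, which the associated work applies to multiplexed in vivo small-molecule screening.
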