Features (pLannotate 1.2.2; 19 found; start..end, strand, type, name):
    579..920     +  misc_feature   MESV Ψ: packaging signal of murine embryonic stem cell virus
    987..1403    +  CDS            gag (truncated): truncated Moloney murine leukemia virus (MMLV) gag gene lacking the start codon
   1427..2143    +  CDS            EGFP: EGFP is a basic (constitutively fluorescent) green fluorescent protein published in 1996, derived from Aequorea victoria. It is reported to be a rapidly-maturing weak dimer with moderate acid sensitivity.
   2161..2660    +  promoter       PGK promoter: mouse phosphoglycerate kinase 1 promoter
   2681..3280    +  CDS            PuroR: puromycin N-acetyltransferase; pac from Streptomyces alboniger; confers resistance to puromycin
   3380..3894    +  LTR            3' LTR: 3' long terminal repeat from murine embryonic stem cell virus
   4087..4103    -  protein_bind   lac operator: The lac repressor binds to the lac operator to inhibit transcription in E. coli. This inhibition can be relieved by adding lactose or isopropyl-β-D-thiogalactopyranoside (IPTG). lac repressor encoded by lacI
   4111..4141    -  promoter       lac promoter: promoter for the E. coli lac operon
   4156..4177    -  protein_bind   CAP binding site: CAP binding activates transcription in the presence of cAMP. E. coli catabolite activator protein
   4190..4282    -  CDS            lacI (fragment): lac repressor; lacI; The lac repressor binds to the lac operator to inhibit transcription in E. coli. This inhibition can be relieved by adding lactose or isopropyl-β-D-thiogalactopyranoside (IPTG).
   4465..5053    -  rep_origin     ori: high-copy-number ColE1/pMB1/pBR322/pUC origin of replication
   5224..6084    -  CDS            AmpR: β-lactamase; bla; confers resistance to ampicillin, carbenicillin, and related antibiotics
   6085..6189    -  promoter       AmpR promoter: bla
   6284..6319    +  CDS            rop (fragment): Rop protein, which maintains plasmids at low copy number; rop
   6421..6520    +  misc_feature   bom (fragment): basis of mobility region from pBR322
   6526..6675    -  CDS            lacZα (fragment): LacZα fragment of β-galactosidase; lacZ fragment
   6675..6876    -  CDS            TcR (fragment): tetracycline efflux protein; tet; confers resistance to tetracycline
   6877..6975    +  CDS            env (fragment): murine leukemia virus gPr80 envelope polyprotein precursor; env; proteolytically cleaved into gp70SU and p15TM subunits
   7017..515     +  LTR            5' LTR (across the origin): 5' long terminal repeat from murine embryonic stem cell virus
>Addgene plasmid #83733 | MSCV-6NBC-GFP-PGK-Puro-Barcode56 | depositor full sequence | sequence record 159898 | Full Sequence
TGAAAGACCCCACCTGTAGGTTTGGCAAGCTAGCTTAAGTAACGCCATTTTGCAAGGCATGGAAAATACA
TAACTGAGAATAGAGAAGTTCAGATCAAGGTTAGGAACAGAGAGACAGCAGAATATGGGCCAAACAGGAT
ATCTGTGGTAAGCAGTTCCTGCCCCGGCTCAGGGCCAAGAACAGATGGTCCCCAGATGCGGTCCCGCCCT
CAGCAGTTTCTAGAGAACCATCAGATGTTTCCAGGGTGCCCCAAGGACCTGAAATGACCCTGTGCCTTAT
TTGAACTAACCAATCAGTTCGCTTCTCGCTTCTGTTCGCGCGCTTCTGCTCCCCGAGCTCAATAAAAGAG
CCCACAACCCCTCACTCGGCGCGCCAGTCCTCCGATAGACTGCGTCGCCCGGGTACCCGTATTCCCAATA
AAGCCTCTTGCTGTTTGCATCCGAATCGTGGACTCGCTGATCCTTGGGAGGGTCTCCTCAGATTGATTGA
CTGCCCACCTCGGGGGTCTTTCATTTGGAGGTTCCACCGAGATTTGGAGACCCCTGCCCAGGGACCACCG
ACCCCCCCGCCGGGAGGTAAGCTGGCCAGCGGTCGTTTCGTGTCTGTCTCTGTCTTTGTGCGTGTTTGTG
CCGGCATCTAATGTTTGCGCCTGCGTCTGTACTAGTTAGCTAACTAGCTCTGTATCTGGCGGACCCGTGG
TGGAACTGACGAGTTCTGAACACCCGGCCGCAACCCTGGGAGACGTCCCAGGGACTTTGGGGGCCGTTTT
TGTGGCCCGACCTGAGGAAGGGAGTCGATGTGGAATCCGACCCCGTCAGGATATGTGGTTCTGGTAGGAG
ACGAGAACCTAAAACAGTTCCCGCCTCCGTCTGAATTTTTGCTTTCGGTTTGGAACCGAAGCCGCGCGTC
TTGTCTGCTGCAGCGCTGCAGCATCGTTCTGTGTTGTCTCTGTCTGACTGTGTTTCTGTATTTGTCTGAA
AATTAGGGCCAGACTGTTACCACTCCCTTAAGTTTGACCTTAGGTCACTGGAAAGATGTCGAGCGGATCG
CTCACAACCAGTCGGTAGATGTCAAGAAGAGACGTTGGGTTACCTTCTGCTCTGCAGAATGGCCAACCTT
TAACGTCGGATGGCCGCGAGACGGCACCTTTAACCGAGACCTCATCACCCAGGTTAAGATCAAGGTCTTT
TCACCTGGCCCGCATGGACACCCAGACCAGGTCCCCTACATCGTGACCTGGGAAGCCTTGGCTTTTGACC
CCCCTCCCTGGGTCAAGCCCTTTGTACACCCTAAGCCTCCGCCTCCTCTTCCTCCATCCGCCCCGTCTCT
CCCCCTTGAACCTCCTCGTTCGACCCCGCCTCGATCCTCCCTTTATCCAGCCCTCACTCCTTCTCTAGGC
GCCGGAATTAGATCCGCAGGTCCACCATGGTGAGCAAGGGCGAGGAGCTGTTCACCGGGGTGGTGCCCAT
CCTGGTCGAGCTGGACGGCGACGTAAACGGCCACAAGTTCAGCGTGTCCGGCGAGGGCGAGGGCGATGCC
ACCTACGGCAAGCTGACCCTGAAGTTCATCTGCACCACCGGCAAGCTGCCCGTGCCCTGGCCCACCCTCG
TGACCACCCTGACCTACGGCGTGCAGTGCTTCAGCCGCTACCCCGACCACATGAAGCAGCACGACTTCTT
CAAGTCCGCCATGCCCGAAGGCTACGTCCAGGAGCGCACCATCTTCTTCAAGGACGACGGCAACTACAAG
ACCCGCGCCGAGGTGAAGTTCGAGGGCGACACCCTGGTGAACCGCATCGAGCTGAAGGGCATCGACTTCA
AGGAGGACGGCAACATCCTGGGGCACAAGCTGGAGTACAACTACAACAGCCACAACGTCTATATCATGGC
CGACAAGCAGAAGAACGGCATCAAGGTGAACTTCAAGATCCGCCACAACATCGAGGACGGCAGCGTGCAG
CTCGCCGACCACTACCAGCAGAACACCCCCATCGGCGACGGCCCCGTGCTGCTGCCCGACAACCACTACC
TGAGCACCCAGTCCGCCCTGAGCAAAGACCCCAACGAGAAGCGCGATCACATGGTCCTGCTGGAGTTCGT
GACCGCCGCCGGGATCACTCTCGGCATGGACGAGCTGTACAAGTAGCGGAGAATTCTACCGGGTAGGGGA
GGCGCTTTTCCCAAGGCAGTCTGGAGCATGCGCTTTAGCAGCCCCGCTGGGCACTTGGCGCTACACAAGT
GGCCTCTGGCCTCGCACACATTCCACATCCACCGGTAGGCGCCAACCGGCTCCGTTCTTTGGTGGCCCCT
TCGCGCCACCTTCTACTCCTCCCCTAGTCAGGAAGTTCCCCCCCGCCCCGCAGCTCGCGTCGTGCAGGAC
GTGACAAATGGAAGTAGCACGTCTCACTAGTCTCGTGCAGATGGACAGCACCGCTGAGCAATGGAAGCGG
GTAGGCCTTTGGGGCAGCGGCCAATAGCAGCTTTGCTCCTTCGCTTTCTGGGCTCAGAGGCTGGGAAGGG
GTGGGTCCGGGGGCGGGCTCAGGGGCGGGCTCAGGGGCGGGGCGGGCGCCCGAAGGTCCTCCGGAGGCCC
GGCATTCTGCACGCTTCAAAAGCGCACGTCTGCCGCGCTGTTCTCCTCTTCCTCATCTCCGGGCCTTTCG
ACCTGCAGCCCAAGCTTACCATGACCGAGTACAAGCCCACGGTGCGCCTCGCCACCCGCGACGACGTCCC
CAGGGCCGTACGCACCCTCGCCGCCGCGTTCGCCGACTACCCCGCCACGCGCCACACCGTCGATCCGGAC
CGCCACATCGAGCGGGTCACCGAGCTGCAAGAACTCTTCCTCACGCGCGTCGGGCTCGACATCGGCAAGG
TGTGGGTCGCGGACGACGGCGCCGCGGTGGCGGTCTGGACCACGCCGGAGAGCGTCGAAGCGGGGGCGGT
GTTCGCCGAGATCGGCCCGCGCATGGCCGAGTTGAGCGGTTCCCGGCTGGCCGCGCAGCAACAGATGGAA
GGCCTCCTGGCGCCGCACCGGCCCAAGGAGCCCGCGTGGTTCCTGGCCACCGTCGGCGTCTCGCCCGACC
ACCAGGGCAAGGGTCTGGGCAGCGCCGTCGTGCTCCCCGGAGTGGAGGCGGCCGAGCGCGCCGGGGTGCC
CGCCTTCCTGGAGACCTCCGCGCCCCGCAACCTCCCCTTCTACGAGCGGCTCGGCTTCACCGTCACCGCC
GACGTCGAGGTGCCCGAAGGACCGCGCACCTGGTGCATGACCCGCAAGCCCGGTGCCTGACGCCCGCCCC
ACGACCCGCAGCGCCCGACCGAAAGGAGCGCACGACCCCATGCATCGATAAAATAAAAGATTTTATTTAG
TCTCCAGAAAAAGGGGGGAATGAAAGACCCCACCTGTAGGTTTGGCAAGCTAGCTTAAGTAACGCCATTT
TGCAAGGCATGGAAAATACATAACTGAGAATAGAGAAGTTCAGATCAAGGTTAGGAACAGAGAGACAGCA
GAATATGGGCCAAACAGGATATCTGTGGTAAGCAGTTCCTGCCCCGGCTCAGGGCCAAGAACAGATGGTC
CCCAGATGCGGTCCCGCCCTCAGCAGTTTCTAGAGAACCATCAGATGTTTCCAGGGTGCCCCAAGGACCT
GAAATGACCCTGTGCCTTATTTGAACTAACCAATCAGTTCGCTTCTCGCTTCTGTTCGCGCGCTTCTGCT
CCCCGAGCTCAATAAAAGAGCCCACAACCCCTCACTCGGCGCGCCAGTCCTCCGATAGACTGCGTCGCCC
GGGTACCCGTGTATCCAATAAACCCTCTTGCAGTTGCATCCGACTTGTGGTCTCGCTGTTCCTTGGGAGG
GTCTCCTCTGAGTGATTGACTACCCGTCAGCGGGGGTCTTTCATGGGTAACAGTTTCTTGAAGTTGGAGA
ACAACATTCTGAGGGTAGGAGTCGAATATTAAGTAATCCTGACTCAATTAGCCACTGTTTTGAATCCACA
TACTCCAATACTCCTGAAATAGTTCATTATGGACAGCGCAGAAGAGCTGGGGAGAATTAATTCGTAATCA
TGGTCATAGCTGTTTCCTGTGTGAAATTGTTATCCGCTCACAATTCCACACAACATACGAGCCGGAAGCA
TAAAGTGTAAAGCCTGGGGTGCCTAATGAGTGAGCTAACTCACATTAATTGCGTTGCGCTCACTGCCCGC
TTTCCAGTCGGGAAACCTGTCGTGCCAGCTGCATTAATGAATCGGCCAACGCGCGGGGAGAGGCGGTTTG
CGTATTGGGCGCTCTTCCGCTTCCTCGCTCACTGACTCGCTGCGCTCGGTCGTTCGGCTGCGGCGAGCGG
TATCAGCTCACTCAAAGGCGGTAATACGGTTATCCACAGAATCAGGGGATAACGCAGGAAAGAACATGTG
AGCAAAAGGCCAGCAAAAGGCCAGGAACCGTAAAAAGGCCGCGTTGCTGGCGTTTTTCCATAGGCTCCGC
CCCCCTGACGAGCATCACAAAAATCGACGCTCAAGTCAGAGGTGGCGAAACCCGACAGGACTATAAAGAT
ACCAGGCGTTTCCCCCTGGAAGCTCCCTCGTGCGCTCTCCTGTTCCGACCCTGCCGCTTACCGGATACCT
GTCCGCCTTTCTCCCTTCGGGAAGCGTGGCGCTTTCTCATAGCTCACGCTGTAGGTATCTCAGTTCGGTG
TAGGTCGTTCGCTCCAAGCTGGGCTGTGTGCACGAACCCCCCGTTCAGCCCGACCGCTGCGCCTTATCCG
GTAACTATCGTCTTGAGTCCAACCCGGTAAGACACGACTTATCGCCACTGGCAGCAGCCACTGGTAACAG
GATTAGCAGAGCGAGGTATGTAGGCGGTGCTACAGAGTTCTTGAAGTGGTGGCCTAACTACGGCTACACT
AGAAGGACAGTATTTGGTATCTGCGCTCTGCTGAAGCCAGTTACCTTCGGAAAAAGAGTTGGTAGCTCTT
GATCCGGCAAACAAACCACCGCTGGTAGCGGTGGTTTTTTTGTTTGCAAGCAGCAGATTACGCGCAGAAA
AAAAGGATCTCAAGAAGATCCTTTGATCTTTTCTACGGGGTCTGACGCTCAGTGGAACGAAAACTCACGT
TAAGGGATTTTGGTCATGAGATTATCAAAAAGGATCTTCACCTAGATCCTTTTAAATTAAAAATGAAGTT
TTAAATCAATCTAAAGTATATATGAGTAAACTTGGTCTGACAGTTACCAATGCTTAATCAGTGAGGCACC
TATCTCAGCGATCTGTCTATTTCGTTCATCCATAGTTGCCTGACTCCCCGTCGTGTAGATAACTACGATA
CGGGAGGGCTTACCATCTGGCCCCAGTGCTGCAATGATACCGCGAGACCCACGCTCACCGGCTCCAGATT
TATCAGCAATAAACCAGCCAGCCGGAAGGGCCGAGCGCAGAAGTGGTCCTGCAACTTTATCCGCCTCCAT
CCAGTCTATTAATTGTTGCCGGGAAGCTAGAGTAAGTAGTTCGCCAGTTAATAGTTTGCGCAACGTTGTT
GCCATTGCTACAGGCATCGTGGTGTCACGCTCGTCGTTTGGTATGGCTTCATTCAGCTCCGGTTCCCAAC
GATCAAGGCGAGTTACATGATCCCCCATGTTGTGCAAAAAAGCGGTTAGCTCCTTCGGTCCTCCGATCGT
TGTCAGAAGTAAGTTGGCCGCAGTGTTATCACTCATGGTTATGGCAGCACTGCATAATTCTCTTACTGTC
ATGCCATCCGTAAGATGCTTTTCTGTGACTGGTGAGTACTCAACCAAGTCATTCTGAGAATAGTGTATGC
GGCGACCGAGTTGCTCTTGCCCGGCGTCAATACGGGATAATACCGCGCCACATAGCAGAACTTTAAAAGT
GCTCATCATTGGAAAACGTTCTTCGGGGCGAAAACTCTCAAGGATCTTACCGCTGTTGAGATCCAGTTCG
ATGTAACCCACTCGTGCACCCAACTGATCTTCAGCATCTTTTACTTTCACCAGCGTTTCTGGGTGAGCAA
AAACAGGAAGGCAAAATGCCGCAAAAAAGGGAATAAGGGCGACACGGAAATGTTGAATACTCATACTCTT
CCTTTTTCAATATTATTGAAGCATTTATCAGGGTTATTGTCTCATGAGCGGATACATATTTGAATGTATT
TAGAAAAATAAACAAATAGGGGTTCCGCGCACATTTCCCCGAAAAGTGCCACCTGACGTCTAAGAAACCA
TTATTATCATGACATTAACCTATAAAAATAGGCGTATCACGAGGCCCTTTCGTCTCGCGCGTTTCGGTGA
TGACGGTGAAAACCTCTGACACATGCAGCTCCCGGAGACGGTCACAGCTTGTCTGTAAGCGGATGCCGGG
AGCAGACAAGCCCGTCAGGGCGCGTCAGCGGGTGTTGGCGGGTGTCGGGGCTGGCTTAACTATGCGGCAT
CAGAGCAGATTGTACTGAGAGTGCACCATATGCGGTGTGAAATACCGCACAGATGCGTAAGGAGAAAATA
CCGCATCAGGCGCCATTCGCCATTCAGGCTGCGCAACTGTTGGGAAGGGCGATCGGTGCGGGCCTCTTCG
CTATTACGCCAGCTGGCGAAAGGGGGATGTGCTGCAAGGCGATTAAGTTGGGTAACGCCAGGGTTTTCCC
AGTCACGACGTTGTAAAACGACGGCGCAAGGAATGGTGCATGCAAGGAGATGGCGCCCAACAGTCCCCCG
GCCACGGGGCCTGCCACCATACCCACGCCGAAACAAGCGCTCATGAGCCCGAAGTGGCGAGCCCGATCTT
CCCCATCGGTGATGTCGGCGATATAGGCGCCAGCAACCGCACCTGTGGCGCCGGTGATGCCGGCCACGAT
GCGTCCGGCGTAGAGGCGATTAGTCCAATTTGTTAAAGACAGGATATCAGTGGTCCAGGCTCTAGTTTTG
ACTCAACAATATCACCAGCTGAAGCCTATAGAGTACGAGCCATAGATAAAATAAAAGATTTTATTTAGTC
TCCAGAAAAAGGGGGGAA
