>Addgene plasmid #83733 | MSCV-6NBC-GFP-PGK-Puro-Barcode56 | addgene partial sequence | sequence record 165270 | pLXSN5 5'-CCCTTGAACCTCCTCGTTCGACC-3'
CAGCCCTCACTCCTTCTCTAGGCGCCGGAATTAGATCCGCAGGTCCACCATGGTGAGCAAGGGCGAGGAG
CTGTTCACCGGGGTGGTGCCCATCCTGGTCGAGCTGGACGGCGACGTAAACGGCCACAAGTTCAGCGTGT
CCGGCGAGGGCGAGGGCGATGCCACCTACGGCAAGCTGACCCTGAAGTTCATCTGCACCACCGGCAAGCT
GCCCGTGCCCTGGCCCACCCTCGTGACCACCCTGACCTACGGCGTGCAGTGCTTCAGCCGCTACCCCGAC
CACATGAAGCAGCACGACTTCTTCAAGTCCGCCATGCCCGAAGGCTACGTCCAGGAGCGCACCATCTTCT
TCAAGGACGACGGCAACTACAAGACCCGCGCCGAGGTGAAGTTCGAGGGCGACACCCTGGTGAACCGCAT
CGAGCTGAAGGGCATCGACTTCAAGGAGGACGGCAACATCCTGGGGCACAAGCTGGAGTACAACTACAAC
AGCCACAACGTCTATATCATGGCCGACAAGCAGAAGAACGGCATCAAGGTGAACTTCAAGATCCGCCACA
ACATCGAGGACGGCAGCGTGCAGCTCGCCGACCACTACCAGCAGAACACCCCCATCGGCGACGGCCCCGT
GCTGCTGCCCGACAACCACTACCTGAGCACCCAGTCCGCCCTGAGCAAAGACCCCAACGAGAAGCGCGAT
CACATGGTCCTGCTGGAGTTCGTGACCGCCGCCGGGATCACTCTCGGCATGGACGAGCTGTACAAGTAGC
GGAGAATTCTACCGGGTAGGGGAGGCGCTTTTCCCAAGGCAGTCTGGAGCATGCGCTTTAG
